>Addgene plasmid #106458 | pCR3.1-mutLuc | addgene full sequence | sequence record 207856 | Addgene NGS Result
GACATTGATTATTGACTAGTTATTAATAGTAATCAATTACGGGGTCATTAGTTCATAGCCCATATATGGA
GTTCCGCGTTACATAACTTACGGTAAATGGCCCGCCTGGCTGACCGCCCAACGACCCCCGCCCATTGACG
TCAATAATGACGTATGTTCCCATAGTAACGCCAATACTCACTTTCCATTGACGTCAATGGGTGGAGTATT
TACGGTAAACTGCCCACTTGGCAGTACATCAAGTGTATCATATGCCAAGTACGCCCCCTATTGACGTCAA
TGACGGTAAATGGCCCGCCTGGCATTATGCCCAGTACATGACCTTATCTCACTTTCCTACTTGGCAGTAC
ATCTACGTATTAGTCATCGCTATTACCATGGTGATGCGGTTTTGGCAGTACATCAATGGGCGTGGATAGC
GGTTTGACTCACGGGGATTTCCAAGTCTCCACCCCATTGACGTCAATGGGAGTTTGTTTTGGCACCAAAA
TCAACCTCACTTTCAAAATGTCGTAACAACTCCGCCCCATTGACGCAAATGGGCGGTAGGCGTGTACGGT
GGGAGGTCTATATAAGCAGAGCTCTCTGGCTAACTAGAGAACCCACTGCTTACTGGCTTATCGAAATTAA
TACGACTCACTATAGGGAGACCCAAGCTGGCTAGCGTTTAAACTTAAGCTTGGCATTCCGGTACTGTTGG
TAAAGCCACCATGGAAGACGCCAAAAACATAAAGAAAGGCCCGGCGCCATTCTATCCGCTGGAAGATGGA
ACCGCTGGAGAGCAACTGCATAAGGCTATGAAGAGATACGCCCTGGTTCCTGGAACAATTGCTTTTACAG
ATGCACATATCGAGGTGGACATCACTTACGCTGAGTACTTCGAAATGTCCGTTCGGTTGGCAGAAGCTAT
GAAACGATATGGGCTGAATACAAATCACAGAATCGTCGTATGCAGTGAAAACTCTCTTCAATTCTTTATG
CCGGTGTTGGGCGCGTTATTTATCGGAGTTGCAGTTGCGCCCGCGAACGACATTTATAATGAACGTGAAT
TGCTCAACAGTATGGGCATTTCGCAGCCTACCGTGGTGTTCGTTTCCAAAAAGGGGTTGCAAAAAATTTT
GAACGTGCAAAAAAAGCTCCCAATCATCCAAAAAATTATTATCATGGATTCTAAAACGGATTACCAGGGA
TTTCAGTCGATGTACACGTTCGTCACATCTCATCTACCTCCCGGTTTTAATGAATACGATTTTGTGCCAG
AGTCCTTCGATAGGGACAAGACAATTGCACTGATCATGAACTCCTCTGGATCTACTGGTCTGCCTAAAGG
TGTCGCTCTGCCTCATAGAACTGCCTGCGTGAGATTCTCGCATGCCAGAGATCCTATTTTTGGCAATCAA
ATCATTCCGGATACTGCGATTTTAAGTGTTGTTCCATTCCATCACGGTTTTGGAATGTTTACTACACTCG
GATATTTGATATGTGGATTTCGAGTCGTCTTAATGTATAGATTTGAAGAAGAGCTGTTTCTGAGGAGCCT
TCAGGATTACAAGATTCAAAGTGCGCTGCTGGTGCCAACCCTATTCTCCTTCTTCGCCAAAAGCACTCTG
ATTGACAAATACGATTTATCTAATTTACACGAAATTGCTTCTGGTGGCGCTCCCCTCTCTAAGGAAGTCG
GGGAAGCGGTTGCCAAGAGGTTCCATCTGCCAGGTATCAGGCAAGGATATGGGCTCACTGAGACTACATC
AGCTATTCTGATTACACCCGAGGGGGATGATAAACCGGGCGCGGTCGGTAAAGTTGTTCCATTTTTTGAA
GCGAAGGTTGTGGATCTGGATACCGGGAAAACGCTGGGCGTTAATCAAAGAGGCGAACTGTGTGTGAGAG
GTCCTATGATTATGTCCGGTTATGTAAACAATCCGGAAGCGACCAACGCCTTGATTGACAAGGATGGATG
GCTACATTCTGGAGACATAGCTTACTGGGACGAAGACGAACACTTCTTCATCGTTGACCGCCTGAAGTCT
CTGATTAAGTACAAAGGCTATCAGGTGGCTCCCGCTGAATTGGAATCCATCTTGCTCCAACACCCCAACA
TCTTCGACGCAGGTGTCGCAGGTCTTCCCGACGATGACGCCGGTGAACTTCCCGCCGCCGTTGTTGTTTT
GGAGCACGGAAAGACGATGACGGAAAAAGAGATCGTGGATTACGTCGCCAGTCAAGTAACAACCGCGAAA
AAGTTGCGCGGAGGAGTTGTGTTTGTGGACGAAGTACCGAAAGGTCTTACCGGAAAACTCGACGCAAGAA
AAATCAGAGAGATCCTCATAAAGGCCAAGAAGGGCGGAAAGATCGCCGTGTAATTCTAGAGGGCCCGTTT
AAACCCGCTGATCAGCCTCGACTGTGCCTTCTAGTTGCCAGCCATCTGTTGTTTGCCCCTCCCCCGTGCC
TTCCTTGACCCTGGAAGGTGCCACTCCCACTGTCCTTTCCTAATAAAATGAGGAAATTGCATCGCATTGT
CTGAGTAGGTGTCATTCTATTCTGGGGGGTGGGGTGGGGCAGGACAGCAAGGGGGAGGATTGGGAAGACA
ATAGCAGGCATGCTGGGGATGCGGTGGGCTCTATGGCTTCTGAGGCGGAAAGAACCAGTGGCGGTAATAC
GGTTATCCACAGAATCAGGGGATAACGCAGGAAAGAACATGTGAGCAAAAGGCCAGCAAAAGGCCAGGAA
CCGTAAAAAGGCCGCGTTGCTGGCGTTTTTCCATAGGCTCCGCCCCCCTGACGAGCATCACAAAAATCGA
CGCTCAAGTCAGAGGTGGCGAAACCCGACAGGACTATAAAGATACCAGGCGTTTCCCCCTGGAAGCTCCC
TCGTGCGCTCTCCTGTTCCGACCCTGCCGCTTACCGGATACCTGTCCGCCTTTCTCCCTTCGGGAAGCGT
GGCGCTTTCTCATAGCTCACGCTGTAGGTATCTCAGTTCGGTGTAGGTCGTTCGCTCCAAGCTGGGCTGT
GTGCACGAACCCCCCGTTCAGCCCGACCGCTGCGCCTTATCCGGTAACTATCGTCTTGAGTCCAACCCGG
TAAGACACGACTTATCGCCACTGGCAGCAGCCACTGGTAACAGGATTAGCAGAGCGAGGTATGTAGGCGG
TGCTACAGAGTTCTTGAAGTGGTGGCCTAACTACGGCTACACTAGAAGAACAGTATTTGGTATCTGCGCT
CTGCTGAAGCCAGTTACCTTCGGAAAAAGAGTTGGTAGCTCTTGATCCGGCAAACAAACCACCGCTGGTA
GCGGTGGTTTTTTTGTTTGCAAGCAGCAGATTACGCGCAGAAAAAAAGGATCTCAAGAAGATCCTTTGAT
CTTTTCTACGGGGTCTGACGCTCAGTGGAACGAAAACTCACGTTAAGGGATTTTGGTCATGAGATTATCA
AAAAGGATCTTCACCTAGATCCTTTTAAATTAAAAATGAAGTTTTAAATCAATCTAAAGTATATATGAGT
AACCTGAGGCTATGGCAGGGCCTGCCGCCCCGACGTTGGCTGCGAGCCCTGGGCCTTCACCCGAACTTGG
GGGGTGGGGTGGGGAAAAGGAAGAAACGCGGGCGTATTGGCCCCAATGGGGTCTCGGTGGGGTATCGACA
GAGTGCCAGCCCTGGGACCGAACCCCGCGTTTATGAACAAACGACCCAACACCGTGCGTTTTATTCTGTC
TTTTTATTGCCGTCATAGCGCGGGTTCCTTCCGGTATTGTCTCCTTCCGTGTTTCAGTTAGCCTCCCCCT
AGGGTGGGCGAAGAACTCCAGCATGAGATCCCCGCGCTGGAGGATCATCCAGCCGGCGTCCCGGAAAACG
ATTCCGAAGCCCAACCTTTCATAGAAGGCGGCGGTGGAATCGAAATCTCGTGATGGCAGGTTGGGCGTCG
CTTGGTCGGTCATTTCGAACCCCAGAGTCCCGCTCAGAAGAACTCGTCAAGAAGGCGATAGAAGGCGATG
CGCTGCGAATCGGGAGCGGCGATACCGTAAAGCACGAGGAAGCGGTCAGCCCATTCGCCGCCAAGCTCTT
CAGCAATATCACGGGTAGCCAACGCTATGTCCTGATAGCGGTCCGCCACACCCAGCCGGCCACAGTCGAT
GAATCCAGAAAAGCGGCCATTTTCCACCATGATATTCGGCAAGCAGGCATCGCCATGGGTCACGACGAGA
TCCTCGCCGTCGGGCATGCTCGCCTTGAGCCTGGCGAACAGTTCGGCTGGCGCGAGCCCCTGATGCTCTT
CGTCCAGATCATCCTGATCGACAAGACCGGCTTCCATCCGAGTACGTGCTCGCTCGATGCGATGTTTCGC
TTGGTGGTCGAATGGGCAGGTAGCCGGATCAAGCGTATGCAGCCGCCGCATTGCATCAGCCATGATGGAT
ACTTTCTCGGCAGGAGCAAGGTGAGATGACAGGAGATCCTGCCCCGGCACTTCGCCCAATAGCAGCCAGT
CCCTTCCCGCTTCAGTGACAACGTCGAGCACAGCTGCGCAAGGAACGCCCGTCGTGGCCAGCCACGATAG
CCGCGCTGCCTCGTCTTGCAGTTCATTCAGGGCACCGGACAGGTCGGTCTTGACAAAAAGAACCGGGCGC
CCCTGCGCTGACAGCCGGAACACGGCGGCATCAGAGCAGCCGATTGTCTGTTGTGCCCAGTCATAGCCGA
ATAGCCTCTCCACCCAAGCGGCCGGAGAACCTGCGTGCAATCCATCTTGTTCAATCATGCGAAACGATCC
TCATCCTGTCTCTTGATCGATCTTTGCAAAAGCCTAGGCCTCCAAAAAAGCCTCCTCACTACTTCTGGAA
TAGCTCAGAGGCCGAGGCGGCCTCGGCCTCTGCATAAATAAAAAAAATTAGTCAGCCATGGGGCGGAGAA
TGGGCGGAACTGGGCGGAGTTAGGGGCGGGATGGGCGGAGTTAGGGGCGGGACTATGGTTGCTGACTAAT
TGAGATGCATGCTTTGCATACTTCTGCCTGCTGGGGAGCCTGGGGACTTTCCACACCTGGTTGCTGACTA
ATTGAGATGCATGCTTTGCATACTTCTGCCTGCTGGGGAGCCTGGGGACTTTCCACACCCTAACTGACAC
ACATTCCACAGCTGGTTCTTTCCGCCTCAGGACTCTTCCTTTTTCAATAAATCAATCTAAAGTATATATG
AGTAAACTTGGTCTGACAGTTACCAATGCTTAATCAGTGAGGCACCTATCTCAGCGATCTGTCTATTTCG
TTCATCCATAGTTGCCTGACTCCCCGTCGTGTAGATAACTACGATACGGGAGGGCTTACCATCTGGCCCC
AGTGCTGCAATGATACCGCGAGACCCACGCTCACCGGCTCCAGATTTATCAGCAATAAACCAGCCAGCCG
GAAGGGCCGAGCGCAGAAGTGGTCCTGCAACTTTATCCGCCTCCATCCAGTCTATTAATTGTTGCCGGGA
AGCTAGAGTAAGTAGTTCGCCAGTTAATAGTTTGCGCAACGTTGTTGCCATTGCTACAGGCATCGTGGTG
TCACGCTCGTCGTTTGGTATGGCTTCATTCAGCTCCGGTTCCCAACGATCAAGGCGAGTTACATGATCCC
CCATGTTGTGCAAAAAAGCGGTTAGCTCCTTCGGTCCTCCGATCGTTGTCAGAAGTAAGTTGGCCGCAGT
GTTATCACTCATGGTTATGGCAGCACTGCATAATTCTCTTACTGTCATGCCATCCGTAAGATGCTTTTCT
GTGACTGGTGAGTACTCAACCAAGTCATTCTGAGAATAGTGTATGCGGCGACCGAGTTGCTCTTGCCCGG
CGTCAATACGGGATAATACCGCGCCACATAGCAGAACTTTAAAAGTGCTCATCATTGGAAAACGTTCTTC
GGGGCGAAAACTCTCAAGGATCTTACCGCTGTTGAGATCCAGTTCGATGTAACCCACTCGTGCACCCAAC
TGATCTTCAGCATCTTTTACTTTCACCAGCGTTTCTGGGTGAGCAAAAACAGGAAGGCAAAATGCCGCAA
AAAAGGGAATAAGGGCGACACGGAAATGTTGAATACTCATACTCTTCCTTTTTCAATATTATTGAAGCAT
TTATCAGGGTTATTGTCTCATGAGCGGATACATATTTGAATGTATTTAGAAAAATAAACAAATAGGGGTT
CCGCGCACATTTCCCCGAAAAGTGCCACCTG
[124 nt withheld, positions 6192-6315]
C
[91 nt withheld, positions 6317-6407]
A
[49 nt withheld, positions 6409-6457]
CCTTTGACGTTGGAGTCCACGTTCTTT
[37 nt withheld, positions 6485-6521]
ACCCTATCTCGGTCTATTCTTTTGATTTATAAGGGATTTTGCCGATTTCGGCCTATTGGTTAAAAAATGA
GCTGATTTAACAAAAATTTAACGCGAATTTTAACAAAATATTAGCGCTTACAATTTACGCGCGCGTT
Features (pLannotate 1.2.2; 18 found; start..end, strand, type, name):
      1..380     +  enhancer       CMV enhancer: human cytomegalovirus immediate early enhancer
    453..470     -  promoter       CMV promoter (fragment): human cytomegalovirus (CMV) immediate early promoter
    532..583     +  promoter       CMVd2 promoter: truncated human cytomegalovirus (CMV) immediate early promoter that yields moderately reduced expression relative to the full-length promoter
    579..612     +  LTR            5' LTR (truncated) (fragment): truncated 5' long terminal repeat (LTR) from HIV-1
    628..646     +  promoter       T7 promoter: promoter for bacteriophage T7 RNA polymerase
    711..2363    +  CDS            luciferase: firefly luciferase; luc+; enhanced luc+ version of the luciferase gene
   2402..2626    +  polyA_signal   bGH poly(A) signal: bovine growth hormone polyadenylation signal
   2630..2648    +  promoter       SV40 promoter (fragment): SV40 enhancer and early promoter
   2758..3346    -  rep_origin     ori: high-copy-number ColE1/pMB1/pBR322/pUC origin of replication
   3568..3584    +  polyA_signal   bGH poly(A) signal (fragment): bovine growth hormone polyadenylation signal
   3675..3722    -  polyA_signal   HSV TK poly(A) signal: herpes simplex virus thymidine kinase polyadenylation signal (Cole and Stacy, 1985)
   3781..3933    -  CDS            ble (fragment): BLE_KLEPN - Experimental evidence at protein level: Swiss-Prot protein existence level 1. Binding protein with a strong affinity to the bleomycin family of antibiotics. Binds to CL990; an antimitotic-antibiotic compound. From Klebsiella pneumoniae.
   3954..4748    -  CDS            NeoR/KanR: aminoglycoside phosphotransferase from Tn5; aph(3')-II (or nptII); confers resistance to neomycin, kanamycin, and G418 (Geneticin®)
   4783..5140    -  promoter       SV40 promoter: SV40 enhancer and early promoter
   5142..5159    -  promoter       AmpR promoter (fragment): bla
   5200..6060    -  CDS            AmpR: β-lactamase; bla; confers resistance to ampicillin, carbenicillin, and related antibiotics
   6061..6165    -  promoter       AmpR promoter: bla
   6192..6620    +  rep_origin     f1 ori (sequence partly withheld): f1 bacteriophage origin of replication; arrow indicates direction of (+) strand synthesis
