[The description below was written by a language model from this plasmid's Addgene catalogue record and pLannotate feature annotations shown in this document.]
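Description:
pCR3.1-mutLuc is a mammalian expression and luciferase reporter plasmid built on the pCR3.1 backbone, about 6.7 kb in the sequenced record. It is propagated in E. coli as a high-copy plasmid through a ColE1/pUC-type origin and selected with ampicillin via the β-lactamase gene. An f1 origin is also present, which allows single-stranded DNA production. For mammalian cells, an SV40 enhancer/early promoter drives a Tn5 NeoR/KanR gene terminated by the HSV TK polyadenylation signal, so stable transfectants can be selected with G418. A short bleomycin-resistance fragment next to it appears to be a Tn5 remnant rather than a functional marker.

The payload is a firefly luciferase coding sequence (annotated as the luc+ version), recorded as cloned between HindIII and XhoI. It lies downstream of the human cytomegalovirus immediate early enhancer/promoter and upstream of the bovine growth hormone polyadenylation signal. A T7 promoter sits between the CMV region and the reporter. The defining feature is that three NF-κB binding sites in the CMV promoter have been mutated. The record does not give the exact positions or base changes. The annotation does split the promoter region into an intact enhancer plus short promoter fragments, which may reflect the altered sequence. A small hit to an HIV-1 LTR in this region is probably incidental similarity.

Luciferase activity reports the transcriptional output of the mutated CMV promoter. The construct is therefore suited to transient transfection assays of how much CMV promoter activity depends on NF-κB, presumably by comparison with a wild-type promoter reporter. This fits the associated study of CMV promoter activation by NF-κB p50 and PKG.
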