Addgene plasmid #106458: pCR3.1-mutLuc
Purpose: luciferase reporter, CMV promoter (3 NFkB sites mutated)
Depositing lab: Georg Weber. Depositing organization: Tufts Medical Center. Publication: Synergistic activation of the CMV promoter by NF-kappaB P50 and PKG. He B, Weber GF. Biochem Biophys Res Commun. 2004 Aug 13;321(1):13-20. doi: 10.1016/j.bbrc.2004.06.101. PubMed 15358208.
Backbone
  Vector backbone: pCR3.1
  Vector type: Mammalian Expression, Luciferase
  Selectable markers: Neomycin (select with G418)
Growth in bacteria
  Bacterial resistance: Ampicillin, 100 μg/mL
  Growth temperature: 37°C
  Growth strain: DH5alpha
  Copy number: High Copy
Gene/Insert
  Gene/Insert name: luciferase reporter, CMV promoter (3 NFkB sites mutated)
  Species: Synthetic
  Mutation: 3 NFkB sites mutated
  Cloning method: Restriction Enzyme; 5′ cloning site HindIII (unknown if destroyed); 3′ cloning site XhoI (unknown if destroyed)
  Sequencing primers: 5′ CMV-F
Terms and licenses: Academic/Nonprofit Terms; Industry Terms: Not Available to Industry
How to cite: pCR3.1-mutLuc was a gift from Georg Weber (Addgene plasmid # 106458 ; http://n2t.net/addgene:106458 ; RRID:Addgene_106458)
